>Addgene plasmid #178287 | pET28b-trAtCCD8(pYL736) | addgene full sequence | sequence record 364871 | Addgene NGS Result
TTGAGATCCTTTTTTTCTGCGCGTAATCTGCTGCTTGCAAACAAAAAAACCACCGCTACCAGCGGTGGTT
TGTTTGCCGGATCAAGAGCTACCAACTCTTTTTCCGAAGGTAACTGGCTTCAGCAGAGCGCAGATACCAA
ATACTGTCCTTCTAGTGTAGCCGTAGTTAGGCCACCACTTCAAGAACTCTGTAGCACCGCCTACATACCT
CGCTCTGCTAATCCTGTTACCAGTGGCTGCTGCCAGTGGCGATAAGTCGTGTCTTACCGGGTTGGACTCA
AGACGATAGTTACCGGATAAGGCGCAGCGGTCGGGCTGAACGGGGGGTTCGTGCACACAGCCCAGCTTGG
AGCGAACGACCTACACCGAACTGAGATACCTACAGCGTGAGCTATGAGAAAGCGCCACGCTTCCCGAAGG
GAGAAAGGCGGACAGGTATCCGGTAAGCGGCAGGGTCGGAACAGGAGAGCGCACGAGGGAGCTTCCAGGG
GGAAACGCCTGGTATCTTTATAGTCCTGTCGGGTTTCGCCACCTCTGACTTGAGCGTCGATTTTTGTGAT
GCTCGTCAGGGGGGCGGAGCCTATGGAAAAACGCCAGCAACGCGGCCTTTTTACGGTTCCTGGCCTTTTG
CTGGCCTTTTGCTCACATGTTCTTTCCTGCGTTATCCCCTGATTCTGTGGATAACCGTATTACCGCCTTT
GAGTGAGCTGATACCGCTCGCCGCAGCCGAACGACCGAGCGCAGCGAGTCAGTGAGCGAGGAAGCGGAAG
AGCGCCTGATGCGGTATTTTCTCCTTACGCATCTGTGCGGTATTTCACACCGCAATGGTGCACTCTCAGT
ACAATCTGCTCTGATGCCGCATAGTTAAGCCAGTATACACTCCGCTATCGCTACGTGACTGGGTCATGGC
TGCGCCCCGACACCCGCCAACACCCGCTGACGCGCCCTGACGGGCTTGTCTGCTCCCGGCATCCGCTTAC
AGACAAGCTGTGACCGTCTCCGGGAGCTGCATGTGTCAGAGGTTTTCACCGTCATCACCGAAACGCGCGA
GGCAGCTGCGGTAAAGCTCATCAGCGTGGTCGTGAAGCGATTCACAGATGTCTGCCTGTTCATCCGCGTC
CAGCTCGTTGAGTTTCTCCAGAAGCGTTAATGTCTGGCTTCTGATAAAGCGGGCCATGTTAAGGGCGGTT
TTTTCCTGTTTGGTCACTGATGCCTCCGTGTAAGGGGGATTTCTGTTCATGGGGGTAATGATACCGATGA
AACGAGAGAGGATGCTCACGATACGGGTTACTGATGATGAACATGCCCGGTTACTGGAACGTTGTGAGGG
TAAACAACTGGCGGTATGGATGCGGCGGGACCAGAGAAAAATCACTCAGGGTCAATGCCAGCGCTTCGTT
AATACAGATGTAGGTGTTCCACAGGGTAGCCAGCAGCATCCTGCGATGCAGATCCGGAACATAATGGTGC
AGGGCGCTGACTTCCGCGTTTCCAGACTTTACGAAACACGGAAACCGAAGACCATTCATGTTGTTGCTCA
GGTCGCAGACGTTTTGCAGCAGCAGTCGCTTCACGTTCGCTCGCGTATCGGTGATTCATTCTGCTAACCA
GTAAGGCAACCCCGCCAGCCTAGCCGGGTCCTCAACGACAGGAGCACGATCATGCGCACCCGTGGGGCCG
CCATGCCGGCGATAATGGCCTGCTTCTCGCCGAAACGTTTGGTGGCGGGACCAGTGACGAAGGCTTGAGC
GAGGGCGTGCAAGATTCCGAATACCGCAAGCGACAGGCCGATCATCGTCGCGCTCCAGCGAAAGCGGTCC
TCGCCGAAAATGACCCAGAGCGCTGCCGGCACCTGTCCTACGAGTTGCATGATAAAGAAGACAGTCATAA
GTGCGGCGACGATAGTCATGCCCCGCGCCCACCGGAAGGAGCTGACTGGGTTGAAGGCTCTCAAGGGCAT
CGGTCGAGATCCCGGTGCCTAATGAGTGAGCTAACTTACATTAATTGCGTTGCGCTCACTGCCCGCTTTC
CAGTCGGGAAACCTGTCGTGCCAGCTGCATTAATGAATCGGCCAACGCGCGGGGAGAGGCGGTTTGCGTA
TTGGGCGCCAGGGTGGTTTTTCTTTTCACCAGTGAGACGGGCAACAGCTGATTGCCCTTCACCGCCTGGC
CCTGAGAGAGTTGCAGCAAGCGGTCCACGCTGGTTTGCCCCAGCAGGCGAAAATCCTGTTTGATGGTGGT
TAACGGCGGGATATAACATGAGCTGTCTTCGGTATCGTCGTATCCCACTACCGAGATATCCGCACCAACG
CGCAGCCCGGACTCGGTAATGGCGCGCATTGCGCCCAGCGCCATCTGATCGTTGGCAACCAGCATCGCAG
TGGGAACGATGCCCTCATTCAGCATTTGCATGGTTTGTTGAAAACCGGACATGGCACTCCAGTCGCCTTC
CCGTTCCGCTATCGGCTGAATTTGATTGCGAGTGAGATATTTATGCCAGCCAGCCAGACGCAGACGCGCC
GAGACAGAACTTAATGGGCCCGCTAACAGCGCGATTTGCTGGTGACCCAATGCGACCAGATGCTCCACGC
CCAGTCGCGTACCGTCTTCATGGGAGAAAATAATACTGTTGATGGGTGTCTGGTCAGAGACATCAAGAAA
TAACGCCGGAACATTAGTGCAGGCAGCTTCCACAGCAATGGCATCCTGGTCATCCAGCGGATAGTTAATG
ATCAGCCCACTGACGCGTTGCGCGAGAAGATTGTGCACCGCCGCTTTACAGGCTTCGACGCCGCTTCGTT
CTACCATCGACACCACCACGCTGGCACCCAGTTGATCGGCGCGAGATTTAATCGCCGCGACAATTTGCGA
CGGCGCGTGCAGGGCCAGACTGGAGGTGGCAACGCCAATCAGCAACGACTGTTTGCCCGCCAGTTGTTGT
GCCACGCGGTTGGGAATGTAATTCAGCTCCGCCATCGCCGCTTCCACTTTTTCCCGCGTTTTCGCAGAAA
CGTGGCTGGCCTGGTTCACCACGCGGGAAACGGTCTGATAAGAGACACCGGCATACTCTGCGACATCGTA
TAACGTTACTGGTTTCACATTCACCACCCTGAATTGACTCTCTTCCGGGCGCTATCATGCCATACCGCGA
AAGGTTTTGCGCCATTCGATGGTGTCCGGGATCTCGACGCTCTCCCTTATGCGACTCCTGCATTAGGAAG
CAGCCCAGTAGTAGGTTGAGGCCGTTGAGCACCGCCGCCGCAAGGAATGGTGCATGCAAGGAGATGGCGC
CCAACAGTCCCCCGGCCACGGGGCCTGCCACCATACCCACGCCGAAACAAGCGCTCATGAGCCCGAAGTG
GCGAGCCCGATCTTCCCCATCGGTGATGTCGGCGATATAGGCGCCAGCAACCGCACCTGTGGCGCCGGTG
ATGCCGGCCACGATGCGTCCGGCGTAGAGGATCGAGATCTCGATCCCGCGAAATTAATACGACTCACTAT
AGGGGAATTGTGAGCGGATAACAATTCCCCTCTAGAAATAATTTTGTTTAACTTTAAGAAGGAGATATAC
ATATGGCTGTAATTAATTCAGCGGCACCGTCTCCGTTGCCGGAGAAAGAGAAGGTGGAAGGTGAGAGACG
GTGTCATGTTGCGTGGACAAGTGTACAACAAGAGAATTGGGAGGGTGAACTTACTGTCCAAGGAAAGATA
CCCACTTGGCTGAATGGTACGTACCTAAGAAACGGTCCTGGTCTATGGAACATTGGAGACCACGATTTCC
GGCATCTCTTCGACGGCTACTCCACACTCGTCAAGCTTCAATTCGATGGCGGTCGTATATTCGCCGCCCA
CCGTCTCCTTGAATCCGACGCTTACAAAGCCGCCAAGAAACACAATAGGCTTTGTTACCGTGAATTCTCC
GAGACTCCAAAATCGGTGATCATAAACAAAAACCCTTTCTCCGGGATCGGAGAAATCGTCAGGCTTTTCT
CCGGAGAGTCTTTAACGGACAACGCCAACACCGGAGTGATCAAACTCGGTGACGGGCGGGTCATGTGTCT
GACGGAGACTCAAAAAGGATCGATTTTAGTCGACCATGAGACGCTAGAGACGATCGGGAAATTTGAGTAC
GACGACGTATTGTCCGATCATATGATCCAATCAGCGCATCCGATAGTGACGGAGACGGAGATGTGGACGT
TGATACCGGATTTGGTTAAACCGGGTTATCGGGTCGTGAGGATGGAAGCCGGGTCGAATAAAAGAGAGGT
TGTGGGGCGGGTGAGGTGTCGAAGTGGGTCGTGGGGACCCGGTTGGGTCCATTCGTTTGCGGTGACGGAG
AATTATGTTGTAATACCGGAAATGCCCCTGAGATATTCGGTGAAGAATCTTCTTAGAGCTGAGCCGACGC
CACTTTACAAGTTCGAGTGGTGTCCCCAAGACGGAGCTTTTATTCATGTCATGTCCAAACTCACCGGAGA
AGTCGTGGCTAGCGTGGAGGTTCCAGCATACGTAACGTTTCACTTCATAAACGCGTATGAAGAAGATAAA
AATGGCGATGGAAAAGCGACGGTCATCATTGCAGATTGTTGTGAACACAACGCCGATACTCGGATACTCG
ATATGCTCCGTCTCGATACCCTACGTTCTTCCCATGGTCACGACGTTTTACCCGATGCTAGGATCGGGAG
ATTCAGGATACCATTGGACGGGAGCAAATACGGGAAACTAGAGACAGCCGTGGAGGCAGAGAAGCATGGG
AGAGCGATGGATATGTGCAGCATCAATCCTTTGTATTTGGGTCAAAAATACCGTTACGTTTATGCATGCG
GTGCTCAACGACCTTGTAACTTCCCCAATGCTCTCTCCAAGGTTGATATTGTGGAGAAGAAAGTGAAGAA
CTGGCACGAGCATGGTATGATACCATCTGAACCATTCTTCGTGCCTCGACCCGGTGCAACCCATGAGGAT
GATGGAGTGGTGATATCGATAGTAAGTGAAGAAAATGGAGGAAGCTTTGCAATCTTGCTTGATGGGAGCT
CCTTTGAAGAAATAGCAAGAGCCAAGTTTCCCTATGGCCTTCCTTATGGCTTGCATGGTTGCTGGATCCC
CAAAGATTAAAAGCTTGCGGCCGCACTCGAGCACCACCACCACCACCACTGAGATCCGGCTGCTAACAAA
GCCCGAAAGGAAGCTGAGTTGGCTGCTGCCACCGCTGAGCAATAACTAGCATAACCCCTTGGGGCCTCTA
AACGGGTCTTGAGGGGTTTTTTGCTGAAAGGAGGAACTATATCCGGATTGGCGAATGGG
[124 nt withheld, positions 5310-5433]
C
[91 nt withheld, positions 5435-5525]
A
[49 nt withheld, positions 5527-5575]
CCTTTGACGTTGGAGTCCACGTTCTTT
[37 nt withheld, positions 5603-5639]
ACCCTATCTCGGTCTATTCTTTTGATTTATAAGGGATTTTGCCGATTTCGGCCTATTGGTTAAAAAATGA
GCTGATTTAACAAAAATTTAACGCGAATTTTAACAAAATATTAACGCTTACAATTTAGGTGGCACTTTTC
GGGGAAATGTGCGCGGAACCCCTATTTGTTTATTTTTCTAAATACATTCAAATATGTATCCGCTCATGAA
TTAATTCTTAGAAAAACTCATCGAGCATCAAATGAAACTGCAATTTATTCATATCAGGATTATCAATACC
ATATTTTTGAAAAAGCCGTTTCTGTAATGAAGGAGAAAACTCACCGAGGCAGTTCCATAGGATGGCAAGA
TCCTGGTATCGGTCTGCGATTCCGACTCGTCCAACATCAATACAACCTATTAATTTCCCCTCGTCAAAAA
TAAGGTTATCAAGTGAGAAATCACCATGAGTGACGACTGAATCCGGTGAGAATGGCAAAAGTTTATGCAT
TTCTTTCCAGACTTGTTCAACAGGCCAGCCATTACGCTCGTCATCAAAATCACTCGCATCAACCAAACCG
TTATTCATTCGTGATTGCGCCTGAGCGAGACGAAATACGCGATCGCTGTTAAAAGGACAATTACAAACAG
GAATCGAATGCAACCGGCGCAGGAACACTGCCAGCGCATCAACAATATTTTCACCTGAATCAGGATATTC
TTCTAATACCTGGAATGCTGTTTTCCCGGGGATCGCAGTGGTGAGTAACCATGCATCATCAGGAGTACGG
ATAAAATGCTTGATGGTCGGAAGAGGCATAAATTCCGTCAGCCAGTTTAGTCTGACCATCTCATCTGTAA
CATCATTGGCAACGCTACCTTTGCCATGTTTCAGAAACAACTCTGGCGCATCGGGCTTCCCATACAATCG
ATAGATTGTCGCACCTGATTGCCCGACATTATCGCGAGCCCATTTATACCCATATAAATCAGCATCCATG
TTGGAATTTAATCGCGGCCTAGAGCAAGACGTTTCCCGTTGAATATGGCTCATAACACCCCTTGTATTAC
TGTTTATGTAAGCAGACAGTTTTATTGTTCATGACCAAAATCCCTTAACGTGAGTTTTCGTTCCACTGAG
CGTCAGACCCCGTAGAAAAGATCAAAGGATCTTC
Features (pLannotate 1.2.2; 19 found; start..end, strand, type, name):
      1..589     +  rep_origin     ori: high-copy-number ColE1/pMB1/pBR322/pUC origin of replication
    775..914     -  misc_feature   bom: basis of mobility region from pBR322
   1016..1207    -  CDS            rop: Rop protein, which maintains plasmids at low copy number; rop
   1224..1604    +  CDS            YPB1_ECOLX: Protein predicted: Swiss-Prot protein existence level 4. From Escherichia coli.
   1676..1967    -  CDS            TcR (fragment): tetracycline efflux protein; tet; confers resistance to tetracycline
   1982..2003    -  protein_bind   CAP binding site: CAP binding activates transcription in the presence of cAMP. E. coli catabolite activator protein
   2016..3098    -  CDS            lacI: lac repressor; lacI; The lac repressor binds to the lac operator to inhibit transcription in E. coli. This inhibition can be relieved by adding lactose or isopropyl-β-D-thiogalactopyranoside (IPTG).
   3099..3176    -  promoter       lacI promoter: lacI
   3184..3463    -  CDS            TcR (fragment): tetracycline efflux protein; tet; confers resistance to tetracycline
   3485..3503    +  promoter       T7 promoter: promoter for bacteriophage T7 RNA polymerase
   3504..3528    +  protein_bind   lac operator: The lac repressor binds to the lac operator to inhibit transcription in E. coli. This inhibition can be relieved by adding lactose or isopropyl-β-D-thiogalactopyranoside (IPTG). lac repressor encoded by lacI
   3543..3565    +  RBS            RBS: efficient ribosome binding site from bacteriophage T7 gene 10 (Olins and Rangwala, 1989)
   3576..5117    +  CDS            CCD8 (fragment): CCD8_ARATH - Also known as MAX4, NCED8. Experimental evidence at protein level: Swiss-Prot protein existence level 1. Involved in strigolactones biosynthesis by cleaving the C(27) 9-cis-10'-apo-beta-carotenal produced by CCD7. Produces the C(19) carlactone and a C(8) hydroxyaldehyde. Also shows lower activity with all-trans-10'-apo-beta-carotenal producing a C(9) dialdehyde and the C(18) 13-apo-beta-carotenone. Strigolactones are hormones that inhibit tillering and shoot branching through the MAX-dependent pathway, contribute to the regulation of shoot architectural response to phosphate-limit
   5142..5159    +  CDS            9xHis (fragment): 9xHis affinity tag
   5169..5218    +  CDS            SET1 (fragment): solubility-enhancement tag derived from T7 phage gene 10B
   5226..5273    +  terminator     T7 terminator: transcription terminator for bacteriophage T7 RNA polymerase
   5310..5738    +  rep_origin     f1 ori (sequence partly withheld): f1 bacteriophage origin of replication; arrow indicates direction of (+) strand synthesis
   5791..5848    +  promoter       AmpR promoter (fragment): bla
   5857..6672    -  CDS            KanR: aminoglycoside phosphotransferase; aph(3')-Ia; confers resistance to kanamycin in bacteria or G418 (Geneticin®) in eukaryotes
