[The description below was written by a language model from this plasmid's Addgene catalogue record and pLannotate feature annotations shown in this document.]
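Description:
pET28b-trAtCCD8 (pYL736) is a bacterial expression plasmid built on the Novagen pET28b backbone for producing a truncated Arabidopsis thaliana carotenoid cleavage dioxygenase 8 (CCD8, also known as MAX4) in E. coli. It replicates from a ColE1/pBR322-type origin. The feature table shows the rop gene and bom region alongside this origin, although the catalogue entry lists the plasmid as high copy. Selection is by kanamycin through the aph(3')-Ia gene. An f1 origin is also present, and short annotated fragments of the tetracycline resistance gene are backbone remnants rather than functional markers.

The insert, introduced by Gibson cloning, encodes CCD8 lacking its N-terminal 56 amino acids; the record does not state the reason for the truncation. It sits downstream of a T7 promoter with an adjacent lac operator and the phage T7 gene 10 ribosome binding site, and is followed by the T7 terminator. The plasmid-borne lacI gene supplies lac repressor, so transcription is held off until IPTG or lactose is added in a host that provides T7 RNA polymerase. The CCD8 coding region begins shortly after the ribosome binding site, with no N-terminal tag annotated. A six-codon stretch annotated as a His-tag fragment lies just downstream of it, consistent with the C-terminal His tag of pET28b, but whether it is fused in frame cannot be determined from the table.

CCD8 acts in strigolactone biosynthesis, converting the 9-cis-10'-apo-beta-carotenal made by CCD7 into carlactone. The associated publication describes a bacterium-yeast consortium for strigolactone production, so this plasmid most likely supplies the CCD8 step in the E. coli partner.
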