Addgene plasmid #178287: pET28b-trAtCCD8(pYL736)
Purpose: Expresses trAtCCD8 in E. coli. pET28b carrying t N-terminus 56 amino-acid truncated CCD8 from Arabidopsis
Depositing lab: Yanran Li. Depositing organization: University of California, Riverside. Publication: Establishment of strigolactone-producing bacterium-yeast consortium. Wu S, Ma X, Zhou A, Valenzuela A, Zhou K, Li Y. Sci Adv. 2021 Sep 17;7(38):eabh4048. doi: 10.1126/sciadv.abh4048. Epub 2021 Sep 17. PubMed 34533983.
Backbone
  Vector backbone: pET28b
  Backbone manufacturer: Novagen
  Backbone size w/o insert (bp): 5368
  Total vector size (bp): 6797
  Vector type: Bacterial Expression
Growth in bacteria
  Bacterial resistance: Kanamycin, 50 μg/mL
  Growth temperature: 37°C
  Growth strain: DH5alpha
  Copy number: High Copy
Gene/Insert
  Gene/Insert name: trAtCCD8 (alt name: N-terminus 56 amino-acid truncated CCD8 from Arabidopsis)
  Species: A. thaliana
  Insert size (bp): 1548
  GenBank ID: NP_195007.2
  Promoter: T7
  Cloning method: Gibson Cloning
  Sequencing primers: 5′ T7 primer; 3′ T7 terminator primer
Terms and licenses: Academic/Nonprofit Terms; Industry Terms: Not Available to Industry
How to cite: pET28b-trAtCCD8(pYL736) was a gift from Yanran Li (Addgene plasmid # 178287 ; http://n2t.net/addgene:178287 ; RRID:Addgene_178287)
